Addgene plasmid #227478: pk335-CARGO-6mer-700bp-USF
Purpose: 6-mer gRNA array targeting Sp dCas9/Cas9 to the Prdm8-Fgf5 locus
Depositing lab: Joanna Wysocka. Depositing organization: Stanford University. Publication: Long-range regulation of transcription scales with genomic distance in a gene-specific manner. Jensen CL, Chen LF, Swigut T, Crocker OJ, Yao D, Bassik MC, Ferrell JE Jr, Boettiger AN, Wysocka J. Mol Cell. 2025 Jan 16;85(2):347-361.e7. doi: 10.1016/j.molcel.2024.10.021. Epub 2024 Dec 2. PubMed 39626660.
Backbone
  Vector backbone: pk335-BFP
  Vector type: CRISPR
  Selectable markers: Neomycin (select with G418) ; TagBFP
Growth in bacteria
  Bacterial resistance: Kanamycin, 50 μg/mL
  Growth temperature: 37°C
  Growth strain: NEB Stable
  Copy number: High Copy
Gene/Insert
  Gene/Insert name: CARGO to 700bp Upstream Fgf5 (alt name: CARGO27)
  gRNA/shRNA sequence: AACAGCCCCAGCATTACGTA, GGCCCCTGAATCTCAACCTA, CATTAATCATTCATTAGGGT, TCTCTTCAACTTCCATTGAC, CTCCTCCAGGCAACGGATCA, AGAGGACAACTGGGCAGTCC
  Species: M. musculus (mouse), Synthetic
  Cloning method: Other
Terms and licenses: Academic/Nonprofit Terms; Industry Terms: Not Available to Industry
How to cite: pk335-CARGO-6mer-700bp-USF was a gift from Joanna Wysocka (Addgene plasmid # 227478 ; http://n2t.net/addgene:227478 ; RRID:Addgene_227478)
