[The description below was written by a language model from this plasmid's Addgene catalogue record and pLannotate feature annotations shown in this document.]
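Description:
pk335-CARGO-6mer-700bp-USF is a 7.7 kb CRISPR guide-RNA array plasmid built on the pk335-BFP backbone. It delivers several Streptococcus pyogenes Cas9 or dCas9 guides at once to the mouse Prdm8-Fgf5 locus. The insert, listed as CARGO to 700bp Upstream Fgf5 (also CARGO27), is a synthetic array of six guides against mouse sequence. The name indicates a target region about 700 bp upstream of Fgf5. In the feature table the array appears as a tandem series of human U6 RNA polymerase III promoters alternating with SpCas9 tracrRNA-derived scaffold fragments, so each guide is transcribed from its own U6 unit. The annotation detects seven copies of each element, one more than the six guides listed, and the record does not explain this difference. No Cas9 coding sequence is annotated, so the nuclease or dCas9 effector must be supplied separately.

Downstream of the array, a CMV enhancer, chicken β-actin promoter and hybrid intron drive mammalian codon-optimised TagBFP with a bGH polyadenylation signal, which gives a blue fluorescent marker for transfected cells. A mouse PGK promoter followed by the bacterial EM7 promoter drives the Tn5 NeoR/KanR gene. This single cassette confers G418 resistance in mammalian cells and kanamycin resistance in E. coli. The plasmid replicates at high copy from a ColE1/pUC-type origin and also carries an f1 origin. Other annotated elements are a φC31 attB site, a single AAV2 ITR, bom fragments and a partial β-lactamase fragment. The record assigns these no function, and some look like backbone remnants. The highly repetitive array likely explains the use of a recombination-deficient strain for propagation. The associated study concerns how long-range transcriptional regulation scales with genomic distance.
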