Features (pLannotate 1.2.2; 30 found; start..end, strand, type, name):
      1..589     +  rep_origin     ori: high-copy-number ColE1/pMB1/pBR322/pUC origin of replication
    669..736     +  misc_RNA       tracrRNA (fragment): trans-activating CRISPR RNA for the Streptococcus pyogenes CRISPR/Cas9 system
    768..999     +  promoter       U6 promoter: RNA polymerase III promoter for human U6 snRNA
   1047..1114    +  misc_RNA       tracrRNA (fragment): trans-activating CRISPR RNA for the Streptococcus pyogenes CRISPR/Cas9 system
   1146..1377    +  promoter       U6 promoter: RNA polymerase III promoter for human U6 snRNA
   1425..1492    +  misc_RNA       tracrRNA (fragment): trans-activating CRISPR RNA for the Streptococcus pyogenes CRISPR/Cas9 system
   1524..1755    +  promoter       U6 promoter: RNA polymerase III promoter for human U6 snRNA
   1803..1870    +  misc_RNA       tracrRNA (fragment): trans-activating CRISPR RNA for the Streptococcus pyogenes CRISPR/Cas9 system
   1902..2133    +  promoter       U6 promoter: RNA polymerase III promoter for human U6 snRNA
   2181..2248    +  misc_RNA       tracrRNA (fragment): trans-activating CRISPR RNA for the Streptococcus pyogenes CRISPR/Cas9 system
   2280..2511    +  promoter       U6 promoter: RNA polymerase III promoter for human U6 snRNA
   2559..2626    +  misc_RNA       tracrRNA (fragment): trans-activating CRISPR RNA for the Streptococcus pyogenes CRISPR/Cas9 system
   2658..2889    +  promoter       U6 promoter: RNA polymerase III promoter for human U6 snRNA
   2937..3004    +  misc_RNA       tracrRNA (fragment): trans-activating CRISPR RNA for the Streptococcus pyogenes CRISPR/Cas9 system
   3036..3267    +  promoter       U6 promoter: RNA polymerase III promoter for human U6 snRNA
   3296..3581    +  enhancer       CMV enhancer: human cytomegalovirus immediate early enhancer; contains an 18-bp deletion relative to the standard CMV enhancer
   3583..3862    +  promoter       chicken β-actin promoter: No description available
   3863..4090    +  intron         hybrid intron: hybrid between chicken β-actin (CBA) and minute virus of mice (MMV) introns (Gray et al., 2011)
   4108..4809    +  CDS            TagBFP: monomeric blue fluorescent protein mammalian codon-optimized
   4840..4951    +  polyA_signal   bGH poly(A) signal: bovine growth hormone polyadenylation signal
   5051..5120    +  protein_bind   attB: attB site for the φC31 integrase (Groth et al., 2000) phage φC31 integrase
   5123..5263    +  repeat_region  AAV2 ITR: inverted terminal repeat of adeno-associated virus serotype 2 inverted
   5268..5319    -  misc_feature   bom (fragment): basis of mobility region from pBR322
   5338..5793    +  rep_origin     f1 ori (sequence partly withheld): f1 bacteriophage origin of replication; arrow indicates direction of (+) strand synthesis
   5794..5835    -  misc_feature   bom (fragment): basis of mobility region from pBR322
   5836..6322    +  promoter       PGK promoter: mouse phosphoglycerate kinase 1 promoter
   6344..6391    +  promoter       EM7 promoter: synthetic bacterial promoter&nbsp
   6411..7214    +  CDS            NeoR/KanR: aminoglycoside phosphotransferase from Tn5; aph(3')-II (or nptII); confers resistance to neomycin, kanamycin, and G418 (Geneticin®)
   7218..7254    +  polyA_signal   PGK poly(A) signal (fragment): mouse phosphoglycerate kinase 1 polyadenylation signal
   7263..7557    +  CDS            bla(M) (fragment): β-lactamase lacking the signal sequence; bla(M); allows cytosolic expression of β-lactamase
>Addgene plasmid #227478 | pk335-CARGO-6mer-700bp-USF | addgene full sequence | sequence record 452251 | Addgene NGS Result
TTGAGATCCTTTTTTTCTGCGCGTAATCTGCTGCTTGCAAACAAAAAAACCACCGCTACCAGCGGTGGTT
TGTTTGCCGGATCAAGAGCTACCAACTCTTTTTCCGAAGGTAACTGGCTTCAGCAGAGCGCAGATACCAA
ATACTGTTCTTCTAGTGTAGCCGTAGTTAGGCCACCACTTCAAGAACTCTGTAGCACCGCCTACATACCT
CGCTCTGCTAATCCTGTTACCAGTGGCTGCTGCCAGTGGCGATAAGTCGTGTCTTACCGGGTTGGACTCA
AGACGATAGTTACCGGATAAGGCGCAGCGGTCGGGCTGAACGGGGGGTTCGTGCACACAGCCCAGCTTGG
AGCGAACGACCTACACCGAACTGAGATACCTACAGCGTGAGCTATGAGAAAGCGCCACGCTTCCCGAAGG
GAGAAAGGCGGACAGGTATCCGGTAAGCGGCAGGGTCGGAACAGGAGAGCGCACGAGGGAGCTTCCAGGG
GGAAACGCCTGGTATCTTTATAGTCCTGTCGGGTTTCGCCACCTCTGACTTGAGCGTCGATTTTTGTGAT
GCTCGTCAGGGGGGCGGAGCCTATGGAAAAACGCCAGCAACGCGGCCTTTTTACGGTTCCTGGCCTTTTG
CTGGCCTTTTGCTCACATGTGTTTAAGAGCTATGCTGGAAACAGCATAGCAAGTTTAAATAAGGCTAGTC
CGTTATCAACTTGAAAAAGTGGCACCGAGTCGGTGCTTTTTTTCTCGAGTACTAGGATCCATTAGGCTTT
CCCATGATTCCTTCATATTTGCATATACGATACAAGGCTGTTAGAGAGATAATTGGAATTAATTTGACTG
TAAACACAAAGATATTAGTACAAAATACGTGACGTAGAAAGTAATAATTTCTTGGGTAGTTTGCAGTTTT
AAAATTATGTTTTAAAATGGACTATCATATGCTTACCGTAACTTGAAAGTATTTCGATTTCTTGGCTTTA
TATATCTTGTGGAAAGGACGAAACACCGAACAGCCCCAGCATTACGTAGTTTAAGAGCTATGCTGGAAAC
AGCATAGCAAGTTTAAATAAGGCTAGTCCGTTATCAACTTGAAAAAGTGGCACCGAGTCGGTGCTTTTTT
TCTCGAGTACTAGGATCCATTAGGCTTTCCCATGATTCCTTCATATTTGCATATACGATACAAGGCTGTT
AGAGAGATAATTGGAATTAATTTGACTGTAAACACAAAGATATTAGTACAAAATACGTGACGTAGAAAGT
AATAATTTCTTGGGTAGTTTGCAGTTTTAAAATTATGTTTTAAAATGGACTATCATATGCTTACCGTAAC
TTGAAAGTATTTCGATTTCTTGGCTTTATATATCTTGTGGAAAGGACGAAACACCGGGCCCCTGAATCTC
AACCTAGTTTAAGAGCTATGCTGGAAACAGCATAGCAAGTTTAAATAAGGCTAGTCCGTTATCAACTTGA
AAAAGTGGCACCGAGTCGGTGCTTTTTTTCTCGAGTACTAGGATCCATTAGGCTTTCCCATGATTCCTTC
ATATTTGCATATACGATACAAGGCTGTTAGAGAGATAATTGGAATTAATTTGACTGTAAACACAAAGATA
TTAGTACAAAATACGTGACGTAGAAAGTAATAATTTCTTGGGTAGTTTGCAGTTTTAAAATTATGTTTTA
AAATGGACTATCATATGCTTACCGTAACTTGAAAGTATTTCGATTTCTTGGCTTTATATATCTTGTGGAA
AGGACGAAACACCGCATTAATCATTCATTAGGGTGTTTAAGAGCTATGCTGGAAACAGCATAGCAAGTTT
AAATAAGGCTAGTCCGTTATCAACTTGAAAAAGTGGCACCGAGTCGGTGCTTTTTTTCTCGAGTACTAGG
ATCCATTAGGCTTTCCCATGATTCCTTCATATTTGCATATACGATACAAGGCTGTTAGAGAGATAATTGG
AATTAATTTGACTGTAAACACAAAGATATTAGTACAAAATACGTGACGTAGAAAGTAATAATTTCTTGGG
TAGTTTGCAGTTTTAAAATTATGTTTTAAAATGGACTATCATATGCTTACCGTAACTTGAAAGTATTTCG
ATTTCTTGGCTTTATATATCTTGTGGAAAGGACGAAACACCGTCTCTTCAACTTCCATTGACGTTTAAGA
GCTATGCTGGAAACAGCATAGCAAGTTTAAATAAGGCTAGTCCGTTATCAACTTGAAAAAGTGGCACCGA
GTCGGTGCTTTTTTTCTCGAGTACTAGGATCCATTAGGCTTTCCCATGATTCCTTCATATTTGCATATAC
GATACAAGGCTGTTAGAGAGATAATTGGAATTAATTTGACTGTAAACACAAAGATATTAGTACAAAATAC
GTGACGTAGAAAGTAATAATTTCTTGGGTAGTTTGCAGTTTTAAAATTATGTTTTAAAATGGACTATCAT
ATGCTTACCGTAACTTGAAAGTATTTCGATTTCTTGGCTTTATATATCTTGTGGAAAGGACGAAACACCG
CTCCTCCAGGCAACGGATCAGTTTAAGAGCTATGCTGGAAACAGCATAGCAAGTTTAAATAAGGCTAGTC
CGTTATCAACTTGAAAAAGTGGCACCGAGTCGGTGCTTTTTTTCTCGAGTACTAGGATCCATTAGGCTTT
CCCATGATTCCTTCATATTTGCATATACGATACAAGGCTGTTAGAGAGATAATTGGAATTAATTTGACTG
TAAACACAAAGATATTAGTACAAAATACGTGACGTAGAAAGTAATAATTTCTTGGGTAGTTTGCAGTTTT
AAAATTATGTTTTAAAATGGACTATCATATGCTTACCGTAACTTGAAAGTATTTCGATTTCTTGGCTTTA
TATATCTTGTGGAAAGGACGAAACACCGAGAGGACAACTGGGCAGTCCGTTTAAGAGCTATGCTGGAAAC
AGCATAGCAAGTTTAAATAAGGCTAGTCCGTTATCAACTTGAAAAAGTGGCACCGAGTCGGTGCTTTTTT
TCTCGAGTACTAGGATCCATTAGGCTTTCCCATGATTCCTTCATATTTGCATATACGATACAAGGCTGTT
AGAGAGATAATTGGAATTAATTTGACTGTAAACACAAAGATATTAGTACAAAATACGTGACGTAGAAAGT
AATAATTTCTTGGGTAGTTTGCAGTTTTAAAATTATGTTTTAAAATGGACTATCATATGCTTACCGTAAC
TTGAAAGTATTTCGATTTCTTGGCTTTATATATCTTGTGGAAAGGACGAAACACCGTTTTTTTTCTAGAG
GTACCCGTTACATAACTTACGGTAAATGGCCCGCCTGGCTGACCGCCCAACGACCCCCGCCCATTGACGT
CAATAGTAACGCCAATAGGGACTTTCCATTGACGTCAATGGGTGGAGTATTTACGGTAAACTGCCCACTT
GGCAGTACATCAAGTGTATCATATGCCAAGTACGCCCCCTATTGACGTCAATGACGGTAAATGGCCCGCC
TGGCATTGTGCCCAGTACATGACCTTATGGGACTTTCCTACTTGGCAGTACATCTACGTATTAGTCATCG
CTATTACCATGGTCGAGGTGAGCCCCACGTTCTGCTTCACTCTCCCCATCTCCCCCCCCTCCCCACCCCC
AATTTTGTATTTATTTATTTTTTAATTATTTTGTGCAGCGATGGGGGCGGGGGGGGGGGGGGGGGGCGCG
CGCSAGGGGGGGGGGGGGGGGGSGAGGGGSGGGGSGGGGSGAGGCGGAGAGGTGCGGCGGCAGCCAATCA
GAGCGGCGCGCTCCGAAAGTTTCCTTTTATGGCGAGGCGGCGGCGGCGGCGGCCCTATAAAAAGCGAAGC
GCGCGGCGGGCGGGAGTCGCTGCGCGCTGCCTTCGCCCCGTGCCCCGCTCCGCCGCCGCCTCGCGCCGCC
CGCCCCGGCTCTGACTGACCGCGTTACTCCCACAGGTGAGCGGGCGGGACGGCCCTTCTCCTCCGGGCTG
TAATTAGCTGAGCAAGAGGTAAGGGTTTAAGGGATGGTTGGTTGGTGGGGTATTAATGTTTAATTACCTG
GAGCACCTGCCTGAAATCACTTTTTTTCAGGTTGGACCGGTGCCACCATGAGCGAGCTGATTAAGGAGAA
CATGCACATGAAGCTGTACATGGAGGGCACCGTGGACAACCATCACTTCAAGTGCACATCCGAGGGCGAA
GGCAAGCCCTACGAGGGCACCCAGACCATGAGAATCAAGGTGGTCGAGGGCGGCCCTCTCCCCTTCGCCT
TCGACATCCTGGCTACTAGCTTCCTCTACGGCAGCAAGACCTTCATCAACCACACCCAGGGCATCCCCGA
CTTCTTCAAGCAGTCCTTCCCTGAGGGCTTCACATGGGAGAGAGTCACCACATACGATGACGGGGGCGTG
CTGACCGCTACCCAGGACACCAGCCTCCAGGACGGCTGCCTCATCTACAACGTCAAGATCAGAGGGGTGA
ACTTCACATCCAACGGCCCTGTGATGCAGAAGAAAACACTCGGCTGGGAGGCCTTCACCGAGACGCTGTA
CCCCGCTGACGGCGGCCTGGAAGGCAGAAACGACATGGCCCTGAAGCTCGTGGGCGGGAGCCATCTGATC
GCAAACATCAAGACCACATATAGATCCAAGAAACCCGCTAAGAACCTCAAGATGCCTGGCGTCTACTATG
TGGACTACAGACTGGAAAGAATCAAGGAGGCCAACAACGAAACCTACGTCGAGCAGCACGAGGTGGCAGT
GGCCAGATACTGCGACCTCCCTAGCAAACTGGGGCACAAGCTTAATTAAGAATTCCTAGAGCTCGCTGAT
CAGCCTCGACTGTGCCTTCTAGTTGCCAGCCATCTGTTGTTTGCCCCTCCCCCGTGCCTTCCTTGACCCT
GGAAGGTGCCACTCCCACTGTCCTTTCCTAATAAAATGAGGAAATTGCATCGCATTGTCTGAGTAGGTGT
CATTCTATTCTGGGGGGTGGGGTGGGGCAGGACAGCAAGGGGGAGGATTGGGAAGAGAATAGCAGGCATG
CTGGGGAGCTCTCGAAGCCGCGGTGCGGGTGCCAGGGCGTGCCCTTGGGCTCCCCGGGCGCGTACTCCAC
CTCACCCATCGCAGGAACCCCTAGTGATGGAGTTGGCCACTCCCTCTCTGCGCGCTCGCTCGCTCACTGA
GGCCGGGCGACCAAAGGTCGCCCGACGCCCGGGCTTTGCCCGGGCGGCCTCAGTGAGCGAGCGAGCGCGC
AGCTGCCTGCAGGGGCGCCTGATGCGGTATTTTCTCCTTACGCATCTGTGCGGTATTTCACACCGCATA
[95 nt withheld, positions 5320-5414]
T
[46 nt withheld, positions 5416-5461]
C
[141 nt withheld, positions 5463-5603]
CCTTTGACGTTGGAGTCCACGTTCTTT
[37 nt withheld, positions 5631-5667]
ACTCTATCTCGGGCTATTCTTTTGATTTATAAGGGATTTTGCCGATTTCGGTCTATTGGTTAAAAAATGA
GCTGATTTAACAAAAATTTAACGCGAATTTTAACAAAATATTAACGTTTACAATTTTATGGTGCACTCTC
AGTACAATCTGCTCTGATGCCGCATAGTGCTTTTCCCAAGGCAGTCTGGAGCATGCGCTTTAGCAGCCCC
GCTGGGCACTTGGCGCTACACAAGTGGCCTCTGGCCTCGCACACATTCCACATCCACCGGTAGGCGCCAA
CCGGCTCCGTTCTTTGGTGGCCCCTTCGCGCCACCTTCTACTCCTCCCCTAGTCAGGAAGTTCCCCCCCG
CCCCGCAGCTCGCGTCGTGCAGGACGTGACAAATGGAAGTAGCACGTCTCACTAGTCTCGTGCAGATGGA
CAGCACCGCTGAGCAATGGAAGCGGGTAGGCCTTTGGGGCAGCGGCCAATAGCAGCTTTGCTCCTTCGCT
TTCTGGGCTCAGAGGCTGGGAAGGGGTGGGTCCGGGGGCGGGCTCAGGGGCGGGCTCAGGGGCGGGGCGG
GCGCCCGAAGGTCCTCCGGAGGCCCGGCATTCTGCACGCTTCAAAAGCGCACGTCTGCCGCGCTGTTCTC
CTCTTCCTCATCTCCGGGCCTTTCGACCGATCATCAAGCTGCACGTGTTGACAATTAATCATCGGCATAG
TATATCGGCATAGTATAATACGACTCACTATAGGAGGGCCACCATGGGATCGGCCATTGAACAAGATGGA
TTGCACGCAGGTTCTCCGGCCGCTTGGGTGGAGAGGCTATTCGGCTATGACTGGGCACAACAGACAATCG
GCTGCTCTGATGCCGCCGTGTTCCGGCTGTCAGCGCAGGGGCGCCCGGTTCTTTTTGTCAAGACCGACCT
GTCCGGTGCCCTGAATGAACTGCAGGACGAGGCAGCGCGGCTATCGTGGCTGGCCACGACGGGCGTTCCT
TGCGCAGCTGTGCTCGACGTTGTCACTGAAGCGGGAAGGGACTGGCTGCTATTGGGCGAAGTGCCGGGGC
AGGATCTCCTGTCATCTCACCTTGCTCCTGCCGAGAAAGTATCCATCATGGCTGATGCAATGCGGCGGCT
GCATACGCTTGATCCGGCTACCTGCCCATTCGACCACCAAGCGAAACATCGCATCGAGCGAGCACGTACT
CGGATGGAAGCCGGTCTTGTCGATCAGGATGATCTGGACGAAGAGCATCAGGGGCTCGCGCCAGCCGAAC
TGTTCGCCAGGCTCAAGGCGCGCATGCCCGACGGCGAGGATCTCGTCGTGACCCATGGCGATGCCTGCTT
GCCGAATATCATGGTGGAAAATGGCCGCTTTTCTGGATTCATCGACTGTGGCCGGCTGGGTGTGGCGGAC
CGCTATCAGGACATAGCGTTGGCTACCCGTGATATTGCTGAAGAGCTTGGCGGCGAATGGGCTGACCGCT
TCCTCGTGCTTTACGGTATCGCCGCTCCCGATTCGCAGCGCATCGCCTTCTATCGCCTTCTTGACGAGTT
CTTCTGATCGAGAAATTGATGATCTATTAAACAATAAAGACGTCCACATGGAAGTGCAAACTATTAACTG
GCGAACTACTTACTCTAGCTTCCCGGCAACAATTAATAGACTGGATGGAGGCGGATAAAGTTGCAGGACC
ACTTCTGCGCTCGGCCCTTCCGGCTGGCTGGTTTATTGCTGATAAATCTGGAGCCGGTGAGCGTGGAAGC
CGCGGTATCATTGCAGCACTGGGGCCAGATGGTAAGCCCTCCCGTATCGTAGTTATCTACACGACGGGGA
GTCAGGCAACTATGGATGAACGAAATAGACAGATCGCTGAGATAGGTGCCTCACTGATTAAGCATTGGTA
ACTGTCAGACCAAGTTTACTCATATATACTTTAGATTGATTTAAAACTTCATTTTTAATTTAAAAGGATC
TAGGTGAAGATCCTTTTTGATAATCTCATGACCAAAATCCCTTAACGTGAGTTTTCGTTCCACTGAGCGT
CAGACCCCGTAGAAAAGATCAAAGGATCTTC
